>Addgene plasmid #116155 | pHAGE-BRAF-G469R | addgene full sequence | sequence record 250608 | Addgene NGS Result
AGCGGCCCTGCAGATATCAACAAGTTTGTACAAAAAAGCAGGCACC
[2298 nt withheld, positions 47-2344]
TAGAACCCAGCTTTCTTGTACAAAGTGGTGATATCCAATTAACCCTCACTAAAGGTTTAAGTGAGTTATA
GAAGTAGTACCCTATAGTGAGTCGTATTACCACCCAACTTTTCTATACAAAGTGGTTGATATCCAGCACA
GTGGCGGCCGCTCGAGTCTAGAGGGCCCGCGGTTCGAAGGTAAGCCTATCCCTAACCCTCTCCTCGGTCT
CGATTCTACGCGTACCGGTTAGTAATGAGATCCCTCCCCCCCCCCTAACGTTACTGGCCGAAGCCGCTTG
GAATAAGGCCGGTGTGCGTTTGTCTATATGTTATTTTCCACCATATTGCCGTCTTTTGGCAATGTGAGGG
CCCGGAAACCTGGCCCTGTCTTCTTGACGAGCATTCCTAGGGGTCTTTCCCCTCTCGCCAAAGGAATGCA
AGGTCTGTTGAATGTCGTGAAGGAAGCAGTTCCTCTGGAAGCTTCTTGAAGACAAACAACGTCTGTAGCG
ACCCTTTGCAGGCAGCGGAACCCCCCACCTGGCGACAGGTGCCTCTGCGGCCAAAAGCCACGTGTATAAG
ATACACCTGCAAAGGCGGCACAACCCCAGTGCCACGTTGTGAGTTGGATAGTTGTGGAAAGAGTCAAATG
GCTCTCCTCAAGCGTATTCAACAAGGGGCTGAAGGATGCCCAGAAGGTACCCCATTGTATGGGATCTGAT
CTGGGGCCTCGGTGCACATGCTTTACATGTGTTTAGTCGAGGTTAAAAAAACGTCTAGGCCCCCCGAACC
ACGGGGACGTGGTTTTCCTTTGAAAAACACGATGATAATATGGCCACACATATGGTGAGCAAGGGCGAGG
AGCTGTTCACCGGGGTGGTGCCCATCCTGGTCGAGCTGGACGGCGACGTAAACGGCCACAAGTTCAGCGT
GTCCGGCGAGGGCGAGGGCGATGCCACCTACGGCAAGCTGACCCTGAAGTTCATCTGCACCACCGGCAAG
CTGCCCGTGCCCTGGCCCACCCTCGTGACCACCCTGACCTACGGCGTGCAGTGCTTCAGCCGCTACCCCG
ACCACATGAAGCAGCACGACTTCTTCAAGTCCGCCATGCCCGAAGGCTACGTCCAGGAGCGCACCATCTT
CTTCAAGGACGACGGCAACTACAAGACCCGCGCCGAGGTGAAGTTCGAGGGCGACACCCTGGTGAACCGC
ATCGAGCTGAAGGGCATCGACTTCAAGGAGGACGGCAACATCCTGGGGCACAAGCTGGAGTACAACTACA
ACAGCCACAACGTCTATATCATGGCCGACAAGCAGAAGAACGGCATCAAGGTGAACTTCAAGATCCGCCA
CAACATCGAGGACGGCAGCGTGCAGCTCGCCGACCACTACCAGCAGAACACCCCCATCGGCGACGGCCCC
GTGCTGCTGCCCGACAACCACTACCTGAGCACCCAGTCCGCCCTGAGCAAAGACCCCAACGAGAAGCGCG
ATCACATGGTCCTGCTGGAGTTCGTGACCGCCGCCGGGATCACTCTCGGCATGGACGAGCTGTACAAGTA
AATCGATAGATCCTAATCAACCTCTGGATTACAAAATTTGTGAAAGATTGACTGGTATTCTTAACTATGT
TGCTCCTTTTACGCTATGTGGATACGCTGCTTTAATGCCTTTGTATCATGCTATTGCTTCCCGTATGGCT
TTCATTTTCTCCTCCTTGTATAAATCCTGGTTGCTGTCTCTTTATGAGGAGTTGTGGCCCGTTGTCAGGC
AACGTGGCGTGGTGTGCACTGTGTTTGCTGACGCAACCCCCACTGGTTGGGGCATTGCCACCACCTGTCA
GCTCCTTTCCGGGACTTTCGCTTTCCCCCTCCCTATTGCCACGGCGGAACTCATCGCCGCCTGCCTTGCC
CGCTGCTGGACAGGGGCTCGGCTGTTGGGCACTGACAATTCCGTGGTGTTGTCGGGGAAATCATCGTCCT
TTCCTTGGCTGCTCGCCTGTGTTGCCACCTGGATTCTGCGCGGGACGTCCTTCTGCTACGTCCCTTCGGC
CCTCAATCCAGCGGACCTTCCTTCCCGCGGCCTGCTGCCGGCTCTGCGGCCTCTTCCGCGTCTTCGCCTT
CGCCCTCAGACGAGTCGGATCTCCCTTTGGGCCGCCTCCCCGCCTGAGATCCTTTAAGACCAATGACTTA
CAAGGCAGCTGTAGATCTTAGCCACTTTTTAAAAGAAAAGGGGGGACTGGAAGGGCTAATTCACTCCCAA
CGAAGACAAGATCTGCTTTTTGCTTGTACTGGGTCTCTCTGGTTAGACCAGATCTGAGCCTGGGAGCTCT
CTGGCTAACTAGGGAACCCACTGCTTAAGCCTCAATAAAGCTTGCCTTGAGTGCTTCAAGTAGTGTGTGC
CCGTCTGTTGTGTGACTCTGGTAACTAGAGATCCCTCAGACCCTTTTAGTCAGTGTGGAAAATCTCTAGC
AGTAGTAGTTCATGTCATCTTATTATTCAGTATTTATAACTTGCAAAGAAATGAATATCAGAGAGTGAGA
GGCCCGGGTTAATTAAGGAAAGGGCTAGATCATTCTTGAAGACGAAAGGGCCTCGTGATACGCCTATTTT
TATAGGTTAATGTCATGATAATAATGGTTTCTTAGACGTCAGGTGGCACTTTTCGGGGAAATGTGCGCGG
AACCCCTATTTGTTTATTTTTCTAAATACATTCAAATATGTATCCGCTCATGAGACAATAACCCTGATAA
ATGCTTCAATAATATTGAAAAAGGAAGAGTATGAGTATTCAACATTTCCGTGTCGCCCTTATTCCCTTTT
TTGCGGCATTTTGCCTTCCTGTTTTTGCTCACCCAGAAACGCTGGTGAAAGTAAAAGATGCTGAAGATCA
GTTGGGTGCACGAGTGGGTTACATCGAACTGGATCTCAACAGCGGTAAGATCCTTGAGAGTTTTCGCCCC
GAAGAACGTTTTCCAATGATGAGCACTTTTAAAGTTCTGCTATGTGGCGCGGTATTATCCCGTGTTGACG
CCGGGCAAGAGCAACTCGGTCGCCGCATACACTATTCTCAGAATGACTTGGTTGAGTACTCACCAGTCAC
AGAAAAGCATCTTACGGATGGCATGACAGTAAGAGAATTATGCAGTGCTGCCATAACCATGAGTGATAAC
ACTGCGGCCAACTTACTTCTGACAACGATCGGAGGACCGAAGGAGCTAACCGCTTTTTTGCACAACATGG
GGGATCATGTAACTCGCCTTGATCGTTGGGAACCGGAGCTGAATGAAGCCATACCAAACGACGAGCGTGA
CACCACGATGCCTGTAGCAATGGCAACAACGTTGCGCAAACTATTAACTGGCGAACTACTTACTCTAGCT
TCCCGGCAACAATTAATAGACTGGATGGAGGCGGATAAAGTTGCAGGACCACTTCTGCGCTCGGCCCTTC
CGGCTGGCTGGTTTATTGCTGATAAATCTGGAGCCGGTGAGCGTGGGTCTCGCGGTATCATTGCAGCACT
GGGGCCAGATGGTAAGCCCTCCCGTATCGTAGTTATCTACACGACGGGGAGTCAGGCAACTATGGATGAA
CGAAATAGACAGATCGCTGAGATAGGTGCCTCACTGATTAAGCATTGGTAACTGTCAGACCAAGTTTACT
CATATATACTTTAGATTGATTTAAAACTTCATTTTTAATTTAAAAGGATCTAGGTGAAGATCCTTTTTGA
TAATCTCATGACCAAAATCCCTTAACGTGAGTTTTCGTTCCACTGAGCGTCAGACCCCGTAGAAAAGATC
AAAGGATCTTCTTGAGATCCTTTTTTTCTGCGCGTAATCTGCTGCTTGCAAACAAAAAAACCACCGCTAC
CAGCGGTGGTTTGTTTGCCGGATCAAGAGCTACCAACTCTTTTTCCGAAGGTAACTGGCTTCAGCAGAGC
GCAGATACCAAATACTGTTCTTCTAGTGTAGCCGTAGTTAGGCCACCACTTCAAGAACTCTGTAGCACCG
CCTACATACCTCGCTCTGCTAATCCTGTTACCAGTGGCTGCTGCCAGTGGCGATAAGTCGTGTCTTACCG
GGTTGGACTCAAGACGATAGTTACCGGATAAGGCGCAGCGGTCGGGCTGAACGGGGGGTTCGTGCACACA
GCCCAGCTTGGAGCGAACGACCTACACCGAACTGAGATACCTACAGCGTGAGCTATGAGAAAGCGCCACG
CTTCCCGAAGGGAGAAAGGCGGACAGGTATCCGGTAAGCGGCAGGGTCGGAACAGGAGAGCGCACGAGGG
AGCTTCCAGGGGGAAACGCCTGGTATCTTTATAGTCCTGTCGGGTTTCGCCACCTCTGACTTGAGCGTCG
ATTTTTGTGATGCTCGTCAGGGGGGCGGAGCCTATGGAAAAACGCCAGCAACGCGGCCTTTTTACGGTTC
CTGGCCTTTTGCTGGCCTTTTGCTCACATGTTCTTTCCTGCGTTATCCCCTGATTCTGTGGATAACCGTA
TTACCGCCTTTGAGTGAGCTGATACCGCTCGCCGCAGCCGAACGACCGAGCGCAGCGAGTCAGTGAGCGA
GGAAGCGGAAGAGCGCCCAATACGCAAACCGCCTCTCCCCGCGCGTTGGCCGATTCATTAATGCAGCAAG
CTCATGGCTGACTAATTTTTTTTATTTATGCAGAGGCCGAGGCCGCCTCGGCCTCTGAGCTATTCCAGAA
GTAGTGAGGAGGCTTTTTTGGAGGCCTAGGCTTTTGCAAAAAGCTCCCCGTGGCACGACAGGTTTCCCGA
CTGGAAAGCGGGCAGTGAGCGCAACGCAATTAATGTGAGTTAGCTCACTCATTAGGCACCCCAGGCTTTA
CACTTTATGCTTCCGGCTCGTATGTTGTGTGGAATTGTGAGCGGATAACAATTTCACACAGGAAACAGCT
ATGACATGATTACGAATTTCACAAATAAAGCATTTTTTTCACTGCATTCTAGTTGTGGTTTGTCCAAACT
CATCAATGTATCTTATCATGTCTGGATCAACTGGATAACTCAAGCTAACCAAAATCATCCCAAACTTCCC
ACCCCATACCCTATTACCACTGCCAATTACCTGTGGTTTCATTTACTCTAAACCTGTGATTCCTCTGAAT
TATTTTCATTTTAAAGAAATTGTATTTGTTAAATATGTACTACAAACTTAGTAGTTGGAAGGGCTAATTC
ACTCCCAAAGAAGACAAGATATCCTTGATCTGTGGATCTACCACACACAAGGCTACTTCCCTGATTAGCA
GAACTACACACCAGGGCCAGGGGTCAGATATCCACTGACCTTTGGATGGTGCTACAAGCTAGTACCAGTT
GAGCCAGATAAGGTAGAAGAGGCCAATAAAGGAGAGAACACCAGCTTGTTACACCCTGTGAGCCTGCATG
GGATGGATGACCCGGAGAGAGAAGTGTTAGAGTGGAGGTTTGACAGCCGCCTAGCATTTCATCACGTGGC
CCGAGAGCTGCATCCGGAGTACTTCAAGAACTGCTGATATCGAGCTTGCTACAAGGGACTTTCCGCTGGG
GACTTTCCAGGGAGGCGTGGCCTGGGCGGGACTGGGGAGTGGCGAGCCCTCAGATCCTGCATATAAGCAG
CTGCTTTTTGCCTGTACTGGGTCTCTCTGGTTAGACCAGATCTGAGCCTGGGAGCTCTCTGGCTAACTAG
GGAACCCACTGCTTAAGCCTCAATAAAGCTTGCCTTGAGTGCTTCAAGTAGTGTGTGCCCGTCTGTTGTG
TGACTCTGGTAACTAGAGATCCCTCAGACCCTTTTAGTCAGTGTGGAAAATCTCTAGCAGTGGCGCCCGA
ACAGGGACTTGAAAGCGAAAGGGAAACCAGAGGAGCTCTCTCGACGCAGGACTCGGCTTGCTGAAGCGCG
CACGGCAAGAGGCGAGGGGCGGCGACTGGTGAGTACGCCAAAAATTTTGACTAGCGGAGGCTAGAAGGAG
AGAGATGGGTGCGAGAGCGTCAGTATTAAGCGGGGGAGAATTAGATCGCGATGGGAAAAAATTCGGTTAA
GGCCAGGGGGAAAGAAAAAATATAAATTAAAACATATAGTATGGGCAAGCAGGGAGCTAGAACGATTCGC
AGTTAATCCTGGCCTGTTAGAAACATCAGAAGGCTGTAGACAAATACTGGGACAGCTACAACCATCCCTT
CAGACAGGATCAGAAGAACTTAGATCATTATATAATACAGTAGCAACCCTCTATTGTGTGCATCAAAGGA
TAGAGATAAAAGACACCAAGGAAGCTTTAGACAAGATAGAGGAAGAGCAAAACAAAAGTAAGACCACCGC
ACAGCAAGCGGCCGGCCGCTGATCTTCAGACCTGGAGGAGGAGATATGAGGGACAATTGGAGAAGTGAAT
TATATAAATATAAAGTAGTAAAAATTGAACCATTAGGAGTAGCACCCACCAAGGCAAAGAGAAGAGTGGT
GCAGAGAGAAAAAAGAGCAGTGGGAATAGGAGCTTTGTTCCTTGGGTTCTTGGGAGCAGCAGGAAGCACT
ATGGGCGCAGCGTCAATGACGCTGACGGTACAGGCCAGACAATTATTGTCTGGTATAGTGCAGCAGCAGA
ACAATTTGCTGAGGGCTATTGAGGCGCAACAGCATCTGTTGCAACTCACAGTCTGGGGCATCAAGCAGCT
CCAGGCAAGAATCCTGGCTGTGGAAAGATACCTAAAGGATCAACAGCTCCTGGGGATTTGGGGTTGCTCT
GGAAAACTCATTTGCACCACTGCTGTGCCTTGGAATGCTAGTTGGAGTAATAAATCTCTGGAACAGATTT
GGAATCACACGACCTGGATGGAGTGGGACAGAGAAATTAACAATTACACAAGCTTAATACACTCCTTAAT
TGAAGAATCGCAAAACCAGCAAGAAAAGAATGAACAAGAATTATTGGAATTAGATAAATGGGCAAGTTTG
TGGAATTGGTTTAACATAACAAATTGGCTGTGGTATATAAAATTATTCATAATGATAGTAGGAGGCTTGG
TAGGTTTAAGAATAGTTTTTGCTGTACTTTCTATAGTGAATAGAGTTAGGCAGGGATATTCACCATTATC
GTTTCAGACCCACCTCCCAACCCCGAGGGGACCCGACAGGCCCGAAGGAATAGAAGAAGAAGGTGGAGAG
AGAGACAGAGACAGATCCATTCGATTAGTGAACGGATCTCGACGGTATCGCCGAATTCACAAATGGCAGT
ATTCATCCACAATTTTAAAAGAAAAGGGGGGATTGGGGGGTACAGTGCAGGGGAAAGAATAGTAGACATA
ATAGCAACAGACATACAAACTAAAGAATTACAAAAACAAATTACAAAAATTCAAAATTTTCGGGTTTATT
ACAGGGACAGCAGAGATCCAGTTTGGACTAGTCGTGAGGCTCCGGTGCCCGTCAGTGGGCAGAGCGCACA
TCGCCCACAGTCCCCGAGAAGTTGGGGGGAGGGGTCGGCAATTGAACCGGTGCCTAGAGAAGGTGGCGCG
GGGTAAACTGGGAAAGTGATGTCGTGTACTGGCTCCGCCTTTTTCCCGAGGGTGGGGGAGAACCGTATAT
AAGTGCAGTAGTCGCCGTGAACGTTCTTTTTCGCAACGGGTTTGCCGCCAGAACACAGGTAAGTGCCGTG
TGTGGTTCCCGCGGGCCTGGCCTCTTTACGGGTTATGGCCCTTGCGTGCCTTGAATTACTTCCACCTGGC
TGCAGTACGTGATTCTTGATCCCGAGCTTCGGGTTGGAAGTGGGTGGGAGAGTTCGAGGCCTTGCGCTTA
AGGAGCCCCTTCGCCTCGTGCTTGAGTTGAGGCCTGGCCTGGGCGCTGGGGCCGCCGCGTGCGAATCTGG
TGGCACCTTCGCGCCTGTCTCGCTGCTTTCGATAAGTCTCTAGCCATTTAAAATTTTTGATGACCTGCTG
CGACGCTTTTTTTCTGGCAAGATAGTCTTGTAAATGCGGGCCAAGATCTGCACACTGGTATTTCGGTTTT
TGGGGCCGCGGGCGGCGACGGGGCCCGTGCGTCCCAGCGCACATGTTCGGCGAGGCGGGGCCTGCGAGCG
CGGCCACCGAGAATCGGACGGGGGTAGTCTCAAGCTGGCCGGCCTGCTCTGGTGCCTGGCCTCGCGCCGC
CGTGTATCGCCCCGCCCTGGGCGGCAAGGCTGGCCCGGTCGGCACCAGTTGCGTGAGCGGAAAGATGGCC
GCTTCCCGGCCCTGCTGCAGGGAGCTCAAAATGGAGGACGCGGCGCTCGGGAGAGCGGGCGGGTGAGTCA
CCCACACAAAGGAAAAGGGCCTTTCCGTCCTCAGCCGTCGCTTCATGTGACTCCACGGAGTACCGGGCGC
CGTCCAGGCACCTCGATTAGTTCTCGAGCTTTTGGAGTACGTCGTCTTTAGGTTGGGGGGAGGGGTTTTA
TGCGATGGAGTTTCCCCACACTGAGTGGGTGGAGACTGAAGTTAGGCCAGCTTGGCACTTGATGTAATTC
TCCTTGGAATTTGCCCTTTTTGAGTTTGGATCTTGGTTCATTCTCAAGCCTCAGACAGTGGTTCAAAGTT
TTTTTCTTCCATTTCAGGTGTCGTGA
Features (pLannotate 1.2.2; 30 found; start..end, strand, type, name):
     21..41      +  protein_bind   attB1: mutant version of attB; core recombination site for the Gateway® BP reaction BP Clonase™
     47..2344    +  CDS            BRAF (sequence withheld): BRAF_HUMAN - Also known as BRAF1, RAFB1. Experimental evidence at protein level: Swiss-Prot protein existence level 1. Protein kinase involved in the transduction of mitogenic signals from the cell membrane to the nucleus (Probable). Phosphorylates MAP2K1, and thereby activates the MAP kinase signal transduction pathway (PubMed:21441910, PubMed:29433126). May play a role in the postsynaptic responses of hippocampal neurons (PubMed:1508179). From Homo sapiens (Human).
   2349..2373    -  protein_bind   attB2: mutant version of attB; recombination site for the Gateway® BP reaction BP Clonase™
   2381..2399    +  promoter       T3 promoter: promoter for bacteriophage T3 RNA polymerase
   2425..2443    -  promoter       T7 promoter: promoter for bacteriophage T7 RNA polymerase
   2449..2467    -  protein_bind   attB4 (fragment): mutant version of attB; core recombination site for the Gateway® BP reaction BP Clonase™
   2523..2564    +  CDS            V5 tag: epitope tag from simian virus 5
   2690..3152    +  misc_feature   IRES: internal ribosome entry site (IRES) of the encephalomyocarditis virus (EMCV)
   3166..3885    +  CDS            EGFP: the original enhanced GFP (Yang et al., 1996) mammalian codon-optimized
   3899..4487    +  misc_feature   WPRE: woodchuck hepatitis virus posttranscriptional regulatory element
   4495..4560    +  CDS            nef (fragment): NEF_HV1Z2 - Experimental evidence at protein level: Swiss-Prot protein existence level 1. Extracellular Nef protein targets CD4(+) T-lymphocytes for apoptosis by interacting with CXCR4 surface receptors. From Human immunodeficiency virus type 1 group M subtype D (isolate Z2/CDC-Z34) (HIV-1).
   4562..4795    +  LTR            3' LTR (ΔU3): self-inactivating 3' long terminal repeat (LTR) from HIV-1
   5000..5104    +  promoter       AmpR promoter: bla
   5105..5965    +  CDS            AmpR: β-lactamase; bla; confers resistance to ampicillin, carbenicillin, and related antibiotics
   6136..6724    +  rep_origin     ori: high-copy-number ColE1/pMB1/pBR322/pUC origin of replication
   6907..6961    +  CDS            lacI (fragment): lac repressor; lacI; The lac repressor binds to the lac operator to inhibit transcription in E. coli. This inhibition can be relieved by adding lactose or isopropyl-β-D-thiogalactopyranoside (IPTG).
   6967..7060    +  rep_origin     SV40 ori (fragment): SV40 origin of replication
   7085..7122    +  CDS            lacI (fragment): lac repressor; lacI; The lac repressor binds to the lac operator to inhibit transcription in E. coli. This inhibition can be relieved by adding lactose or isopropyl-β-D-thiogalactopyranoside (IPTG).
   7135..7156    +  protein_bind   CAP binding site: CAP binding activates transcription in the presence of cAMP. E. coli catabolite activator protein
   7171..7201    +  promoter       lac promoter: promoter for the E. coli lac operon
   7205..7227    +  protein_bind   lac operator (fragment): The lac repressor binds to the lac operator to inhibit transcription in E. coli. This inhibition can be relieved by adding lactose or isopropyl-β-D-thiogalactopyranoside (IPTG). lac repressor encoded by lacI
   7259..7342    +  polyA_signal   SV40 poly(A) signal (fragment): SV40 polyadenylation signal
   7509..7838    +  CDS            nef (fragment): NEF_HV1BR - Experimental evidence at protein level: Swiss-Prot protein existence level 1. Extracellular Nef protein targets CD4(+) T-lymphocytes for apoptosis by interacting with CXCR4 surface receptors (PubMed:14990729). From Human immunodeficiency virus type 1 group M subtype B (isolate BRU/LAI) (HIV-1).
   7886..8143    +  LTR            5' LTR (truncated): truncated 5' long terminal repeat (LTR) from HIV-1
   8190..8315    +  misc_feature   HIV-1 Ψ: packaging signal of human immunodeficiency virus type 1
   8299..8637    +  CDS            HIV-1 gag (fragment): gag protein from human immunodeficiency virus 1; gag
   8812..9045    +  misc_feature   RRE: The Rev response element (RRE) of HIV-1 allows for Rev-dependent mRNA export from the nucleus to the cytoplasm.
   9422..9522    +  CDS            Rev (fragment): human immunodeficiency virus 1 (HIV-1) Rev protein; rev; enhances nuclear export of unspliced and incompletely spliced viral mRNAs
   9567..9684    +  misc_feature   cPPT/CTS: central polypurine tract and central termination sequence of HIV-1
   9732..10910   +  promoter       EF-1α promoter: strong constitutive promoter for human elongation factor EF-1α
