[The description below was written by a language model from this plasmid's Addgene catalogue record and pLannotate feature annotations shown in this document.]
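Description:
pHAGE-BRAF-G469R is a lentiviral expression plasmid built on the pHAGE backbone to deliver a mutant form of the human BRAF kinase into mammalian cells. It is maintained in E. coli through a high-copy ColE1/pUC-type origin and selected with ampicillin via the β-lactamase gene. The viral portion has an HIV-1-derived layout: a truncated 5' LTR, the Ψ packaging signal with a short gag fragment, the Rev response element for Rev-dependent nuclear export of the genomic RNA, and the cPPT/CTS element. At the other end is a ΔU3 self-inactivating 3' LTR, which disables LTR promoter activity after integration. Because the viral structural and enzymatic genes are absent apart from small annotated fragments, particle production depends on packaging functions supplied in trans.

The payload is driven by the constitutive human EF-1α promoter, which on the circular map sits directly upstream of the insert. The BRAF open reading frame, carrying the G469R substitution according to the catalogue entry, was introduced by Gateway cloning and is flanked by attB1 and attB2 sites. Downstream lie T3 and T7 promoter sequences, an attB4 fragment and a V5 epitope tag; the record does not say whether the V5 tag is fused in frame to BRAF. An EMCV IRES then permits translation of EGFP from the same transcript, so that green fluorescence marks transduced cells, and a WPRE enhances transcript expression. No mammalian drug-selection marker is annotated. The construct comes from a study systematically annotating the functional effects of somatic cancer mutations, and it is used for stable expression of this BRAF variant to assess its effect.
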