Addgene plasmid #116155: pHAGE-BRAF-G469R
Purpose: Lentiviral expression of BRAF G469R
Depositing lab: Gordon Mills & Kenneth Scott. Publication: Systematic Functional Annotation of Somatic Mutations in Cancer. Ng PK, Li J, Jeong KJ, Shao S, Chen H, Tsang YH, Sengupta S, Wang Z, Bhavana VH, Tran R, Soewito S, Minussi DC, Moreno D, Kong K, Dogruluk T, Lu H, Gao J, Tokheim C, Zhou DC, Johnson AM, Zeng J, Ip CKM, Ju Z, Wester M, Yu S, Li Y, Vellano CP, Schultz N, Karchin R, Ding L, Lu Y, Cheung LWT, Chen K, Shaw KR, Meric-Bernstam F, Scott KL, Yi S, Sahni N, Liang H, Mills GB. Cancer Cell. 2018 Mar 12;33(3):450-462.e10. doi: 10.1016/j.ccell.2018.01.021. PubMed 29533785.
Backbone
  Vector backbone: pHAGE
  Vector type: Lentiviral
Growth in bacteria
  Bacterial resistance: Ampicillin, 100 μg/mL
  Growth temperature: 37°C
  Growth strain: Stbl3
  Copy number: High Copy
Gene/Insert
  Gene/Insert name: BRAF
  Species: H. sapiens (human)
  Mutation: G469R
  Entrez Gene: BRAF (a.k.a. B-RAF1, B-raf, BRAF-1, BRAF1, NS7, RAFB1)
  Cloning method: Gateway Cloning
Terms and licenses: Academic/Nonprofit Terms; Industry Terms: Not Available to Industry
How to cite: pHAGE-BRAF-G469R was a gift from Gordon Mills & Kenneth Scott (Addgene plasmid # 116155)
