>Addgene plasmid #116155 | pHAGE-BRAF-G469R | depositor partial sequence | sequence record 219028 | insert
[1404 nt withheld, positions 1-1404]
A
[893 nt withheld, positions 1406-2298]
TAG
